Addgene plasmid #226337: mEosEM-E_N1
Purpose: (Empty Backbone) Photoswitchable fluorescent protein for correlative light-electron microscopy; empty backbone containing mEosEM-E for mammalian expression
Depositing lab: Pingyong Xu. Depositing organization: Institute of Biophysics, Chinese Academy of Sciences. Publication: Improved Fluorescent Proteins for Dual-Colour Post-Embedding CLEM. Peng D, Li N, He W, Drasbek KR, Xu T, Zhang M, Xu P. Cells. 2022 Mar 23;11(7):1077. doi: 10.3390/cells11071077. PubMed 35406640.
Backbone
  Vector backbone: pEGFP-N1
  Vector type: Mammalian Expression
  Selectable markers: Neomycin (select with G418)
Growth in bacteria
  Bacterial resistance: Kanamycin, 50 μg/mL
  Growth temperature: 37°C
  Growth strain: DH5alpha
  Copy number: Unknown
Gene/Insert
  Gene/Insert name: None
Terms and licenses: Academic/Nonprofit Terms; Industry Terms: Not Available to Industry
How to cite: mEosEM-E_N1 was a gift from Pingyong Xu (Addgene plasmid # 226337 ; http://n2t.net/addgene:226337 ; RRID:Addgene_226337)
