[The description below was written by a language model from this plasmid's Addgene catalogue record and pLannotate feature annotations shown in this document.]
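Description:
mEosEM-E_N1 is a mammalian expression plasmid built on the pEGFP-N1 backbone, in which the fluorescent protein position is occupied by mEosEM-E, a photoswitchable fluorescent protein intended for correlative light-electron microscopy (CLEM). It is catalogued as an empty backbone: no gene of interest is present. The "N1" naming and parent vector suggest that a coding sequence is meant to be cloned upstream of the fluorescent protein to give a C-terminally tagged fusion, although the record does not describe the cloning sites. The full sequence is 4,624 nt.

In the feature table, the CMV immediate early enhancer and promoter sit directly upstream of a roughly 680 nt fluorescent protein coding sequence, which is followed by the SV40 polyadenylation signal. The annotation software labels this reading frame mEos4b, the fixation-resistant monomeric green-to-red Eos variant. This most likely reflects the closest database match to the related mEosEM-E sequence rather than a discrepancy. A second cassette carries the Tn5 NeoR/KanR aminoglycoside phosphotransferase gene with an HSV TK polyadenylation signal. It is driven by tandem promoters, with the bacterial bla (AmpR) promoter giving kanamycin resistance in E. coli and the SV40 early promoter giving G418 selection in mammalian cells. The plasmid replicates in bacteria from a high-copy ColE1/pUC-type origin, and an f1 origin is also present. Short hits annotated as ble, bGH poly(A), large T antigen and RSF ori are only fragments, probably without independent function.

The construct is used to express mEosEM-E alone or to build tagged fusion proteins for post-embedding CLEM, including dual-colour applications.
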