Features (pLannotate 1.2.2; 14 found; start..end, strand, type, name):
     82..670     -  rep_origin     ori: high-copy-number ColE1/pMB1/pBR322/pUC origin of replication
    892..908     +  polyA_signal   bGH poly(A) signal (fragment): bovine growth hormone polyadenylation signal
    999..1046    -  polyA_signal   HSV TK poly(A) signal: herpes simplex virus thymidine kinase polyadenylation signal (Cole and Stacy, 1985)
   1105..1257    -  CDS            ble (fragment): BLE_KLEPN - Experimental evidence at protein level: Swiss-Prot protein existence level 1. Binding protein with a strong affinity to the bleomycin family of antibiotics. Binds to CL990; an antimitotic-antibiotic compound. From Klebsiella pneumoniae.
   1278..2072    -  CDS            NeoR/KanR: aminoglycoside phosphotransferase from Tn5; aph(3')-II (or nptII); confers resistance to neomycin, kanamycin, and G418 (Geneticin®)
   2107..2464    -  promoter       SV40 promoter: SV40 enhancer and early promoter
   2466..2570    -  promoter       AmpR promoter: bla
   2597..3025    +  rep_origin     f1 ori (sequence partly withheld): f1 bacteriophage origin of replication; arrow indicates direction of (+) strand synthesis
   3059..3180    -  polyA_signal   SV40 poly(A) signal: SV40 polyadenylation signal
   3203..3286    -  CDS            large T antigen (fragment): large T antigen from SV40 (simian virus 40)
   3303..3986    -  CDS            mEos4b: fixation-resistant truly monomeric green-to-red photoswitchable fluorescent protein (Paez-Segala et al., 2015) derived from mEos2
   4024..4227    -  promoter       CMV promoter: human cytomegalovirus (CMV) immediate early promoter
   4228..4531    -  enhancer       CMV enhancer: human cytomegalovirus immediate early enhancer
   4599..4624    -  rep_origin     RSF ori (fragment): Plasmids containing the RSF 1030 origin of replication can be propagated in E. coli cells that contain additional plasmids with compatible origins.
>Addgene plasmid #226337 | mEosEM-E_N1 | addgene full sequence | sequence record 456240 | Addgene NGS Result
AGGGGATAACGCAGGAAAGAACATGTGAGCAAAAGGCCAGCAAAAGGCCAGGAACCGTAAAAAGGCCGCG
TTGCTGGCGTTTTTCCATAGGCTCCGCCCCCCTGACGAGCATCACAAAAATCGACGCTCAAGTCAGAGGT
GGCGAAACCCGACAGGACTATAAAGATACCAGGCGTTTCCCCCTGGAAGCTCCCTCGTGCGCTCTCCTGT
TCCGACCCTGCCGCTTACCGGATACCTGTCCGCCTTTCTCCCTTCGGGAAGCGTGGCGCTTTCTCATAGC
TCACGCTGTAGGTATCTCAGTTCGGTGTAGGTCGTTCGCTCCAAGCTGGGCTGTGTGCACGAACCCCCCG
TTCAGCCCGACCGCTGCGCCTTATCCGGTAACTATCGTCTTGAGTCCAACCCGGTAAGACACGACTTATC
GCCACTGGCAGCAGCCACTGGTAACAGGATTAGCAGAGCGAGGTATGTAGGCGGTGCTACAGAGTTCTTG
AAGTGGTGGCCTAACTACGGCTACACTAGAAGAACAGTATTTGGTATCTGCGCTCTGCTGAAGCCAGTTA
CCTTCGGAAAAAGAGTTGGTAGCTCTTGATCCGGCAAACAAACCACCGCTGGTAGCGGTGGTTTTTTTGT
TTGCAAGCAGCAGATTACGCGCAGAAAAAAAGGATCTCAAGAAGATCCTTTGATCTTTTCTACGGGGTCT
GACGCTCAGTGGAACGAAAACTCACGTTAAGGGATTTTGGTCATGAGATTATCAAAAAGGATCTTCACCT
AGATCCTTTTAAATTAAAAATGAAGTTTTAAATCAATCTAAAGTATATATGAGTAACCTGAGGCTATGGC
AGGGCCTGCCGCCCCGACGTTGGCTGCGAGCCCTGGGCCTTCACCCGAACTTGGGGGGTGGGGTGGGGAA
AAGGAAGAAACGCGGGCGTATTGGCCCCAATGGGGTCTCGGTGGGGTATCGACAGAGTGCCAGCCCTGGG
ACCGAACCCCGCGTTTATGAACAAACGACCCAACACCGTGCGTTTTATTCTGTCTTTTTATTGCCGTCAT
AGCGCGGGTTCCTTCCGGTATTGTCTCCTTCCGTGTTTCAGTTAGCCTCCCCCTAGGGTGGGCGAAGAAC
TCCAGCATGAGATCCCCGCGCTGGAGGATCATCCAGCCGGCGTCCCGGAAAACGATTCCGAAGCCCAACC
TTTCATAGAAGGCGGCGGTGGAATCGAAATCTCGTGATGGCAGGTTGGGCGTCGCTTGGTCGGTCATTTC
GAACCCCAGAGTCCCGCTCAGAAGAACTCGTCAAGAAGGCGATAGAAGGCGATGCGCTGCGAATCGGGAG
CGGCGATACCGTAAAGCACGAGGAAGCGGTCAGCCCATTCGCCGCCAAGCTCTTCAGCAATATCACGGGT
AGCCAACGCTATGTCCTGATAGCGGTCCGCCACACCCAGCCGGCCACAGTCGATGAATCCAGAAAAGCGG
CCATTTTCCACCATGATATTCGGCAAGCAGGCATCGCCATGGGTCACGACGAGATCCTCGCCGTCGGGCA
TGCTCGCCTTGAGCCTGGCGAACAGTTCGGCTGGCGCGAGCCCCTGATGCTCTTCGTCCAGATCATCCTG
ATCGACAAGACCGGCTTCCATCCGAGTACGTGCTCGCTCGATGCGATGTTTCGCTTGGTGGTCGAATGGG
CAGGTAGCCGGATCAAGCGTATGCAGCCGCCGCATTGCATCAGCCATGATGGATACTTTCTCGGCAGGAG
CAAGGTGAGATGACAGGAGATCCTGCCCCGGCACTTCGCCCAATAGCAGCCAGTCCCTTCCCGCTTCAGT
GACAACGTCGAGCACAGCTGCGCAAGGAACGCCCGTCGTGGCCAGCCACGATAGCCGCGCTGCCTCGTCT
TGCAGTTCATTCAGGGCACCGGACAGGTCGGTCTTGACAAAAAGAACCGGGCGCCCCTGCGCTGACAGCC
GGAACACGGCGGCATCAGAGCAGCCGATTGTCTGTTGTGCCCAGTCATAGCCGAATAGCCTCTCCACCCA
AGCGGCCGGAGAACCTGCGTGCAATCCATCTTGTTCAATCATGCGAAACGATCCTCATCCTGTCTCTTGA
TCGATCTTTGCAAAAGCCTAGGCCTCCAAAAAAGCCTCCTCACTACTTCTGGAATAGCTCAGAGGCCGAG
GCGGCCTCGGCCTCTGCATAAATAAAAAAAATTAGTCAGCCATGGGGCGGAGAATGGGCGGAACTGGGCG
GAGTTAGGGGCGGGATGGGCGGAGTTAGGGGCGGGACTATGGTTGCTGACTAATTGAGATGCATGCTTTG
CATACTTCTGCCTGCTGGGGAGCCTGGGGACTTTCCACACCTGGTTGCTGACTAATTGAGATGCATGCTT
TGCATACTTCTGCCTGCTGGGGAGCCTGGGGACTTTCCACACCCTAACTGACACACATTCCACAGCTGGT
TCTTTCCGCCTCAGGACTCTTCCTTTTTCAATATTATTGAAGCATTTATCAGGGTTATTGTCTCATGAGC
GGATACATATTTGAATGTATTTAGAAAAATAAACAAATAGGGGTTCCGCGCACATTTCCCCGAAAAGTGC
CACCTG
[124 nt withheld, positions 2597-2720]
C
[91 nt withheld, positions 2722-2812]
A
[49 nt withheld, positions 2814-2862]
CCTTTGACGTTGGAGTCCACGTTCTTT
[37 nt withheld, positions 2890-2926]
ACCCTATCTCGGTCTATTCTTTTGATTTATAAGGGATTTTGCCGATTTCGGCCTATTGGTTAAAAAATGA
GCTGATTTAACAAAAATTTAACGCGAATTTTAACAAAATATTAACGCTTACAATTTACGCCTTAAGATAC
ATTGATGAGTTTGGACAAACCACAACTAGAATGCAGTGAAAAAAATGCTTTATTTGTGAAATTTGTGATG
CTATTGCTTTATTTGTAACCATTATAAGCTGCAATAAACAAGTTAACAACAACAATTGCATTCATTTTAT
GTTTCAGGTTCAGGGGGAGGTGTGGGAGGTTTTTTAAAGCAAGTAAAACCTCTACAAATGTGGTATGGCT
GATTATGATCTAGAGTCGCGGCCGCTTTATCGTCTGGCATTGTCAGGCAATCCAGAATGAGCAACAGCAT
GCTCATACAGCTTAACCTTGTTGTAATCTTTGTCATGGCTTAAAATCTCAATGGCGTGGTCCACAAAGTG
GGCGCCTGGTAACTTGACACCCTTCTCCTTAGCTTTGTAAGTAGTTCTGAAGTCACATCGGTAATGGGCA
CCTCCTTCAAGCAACAAAGCCATCTCAATATCACCCGTCAGCACTCCATCACGCACATACATTTTCTCAG
TGGAGGGCTCCCATTTCAGCGTCTTCTTCTGCATAACTGGACCATTGGCGGGAAAGTTGGTACCATAAAA
TCGAACTTTATTATAGAAAGTGTCCCCTTCCATTGTTATGTCGTTTCTGGCATTGCAAATGCCCCCGTCT
TCGAAAGTCATGCTTCGTTCCCACGAATACCCCTTAGGAAACGACTGCTTAAAATAGTCTTGTATGTTGT
CTGGATATTTCACGAATACCCTGTTGCCGTATTCGAATGCAGTGGTCAGGATATCAAAGGCAAAAGGCAG
AGGTCCGCCCTCTTTGACTTCAAGATCCATGGTCTGTTTTCCCTCATAAGGCTTGCCTGTACCTTCTCCG
TCGATCACAAAGTGGTGCCCGTTTACGTTGCCTTCCATACGGAGTTTGATCCTCATGTCTGGCTTAATCG
CACTCACCATGACCGGTGGGCTAGCGGATCTGACGGTTCACTAAACCAGCTCTGCTTATATAGACCTCCC
ACCGTACACGCCTACCGCCCATTTGCGTCAATGGGGCGGAGTTGTTACGACATTTTGGAAAGTCCCGTTG
ATTTTGGTGCCAAAACAAACTCCCATTGACGTCAATGGGGTGGAGACTTGGAAATCCCCGTGAGTCAAAC
CGCTATCCACGCCCATTGATGTACTGCCAAAACCGCATCACCATGGTAATAGCGATGACTAATACGTAGA
TGTACTGCCAAGTAGGAAAGTCCCATAAGGTCATGTACTGGGCATAATGCCAGGCGGGCCATTTACCGTC
ATTGACGTCAATAGGGGGCGTACTTGGCATATGATACACTTGATGTACTGCCAAGTGGGCAGTTTACCGT
AAATACTCCACCCATTGACGTCAATGGAAAGTCCCTATTGGCGTTACTATGGGAACATACGTCATTATTG
ACGTCAATGGGCGGGGGTCGTTGGGCGGTCAGCCAGGCGGGCCATTTACCGTAAGTTATGTAACGCGGAA
CTCCATATATGGGCTATGAACTAATGACCCCGTAATTGATTACTATTAATAACTAATGCATGGCGGTAAT
ACGGTTATCCACAGAATC
